Addgene plasmid #162911: C234-E07: attB2r-HA-attB3
Purpose: Gateway attB2r/attB3 entry clone for construction of C-terminal HA epitope tagged fusion proteins
Depositing lab: Dominic Esposito. Depositing organization: National Cancer Institute (NCI). Publication: Combinatorial assembly of clone libraries using site-specific recombination. Wall VE, Garvey LA, Mehalko JL, Procter LV, Esposito D. Methods Mol Biol. 2014;1116:193-208. doi: 10.1007/978-1-62703-764-8_14. PubMed 24395366.
Backbone
  Vector backbone: pDonr234
  Vector type: Synthetic Biology
Growth in bacteria
  Bacterial resistance: Spectinomycin, 50 μg/mL
  Growth temperature: 37°C
  Growth strain: DH5alpha
  Copy number: High Copy
Gene/Insert
  Gene/Insert name: HA epitope tag
  Species: Synthetic
  Cloning method: Gateway Cloning
Terms and licenses: Academic/Nonprofit Terms; Industry Terms: Not Available to Industry
How to cite: C234-E07: attB2r-HA-attB3 was a gift from Dominic Esposito (Addgene plasmid # 162911 ; http://n2t.net/addgene:162911 ; RRID:Addgene_162911)
