[The description below was written by a language model from this plasmid's Addgene catalogue record and pLannotate feature annotations shown in this document.]
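Description:
C234-E07: attB2r-HA-attB3 is a small (about 3 kb) Gateway entry clone built on the pDonr234 donor backbone and classed as a synthetic biology vector. It is a bacterial cloning plasmid only. It replicates at high copy in E. coli from a ColE1/pUC-type origin and is selected with spectinomycin through the aadA (SmR) aminoglycoside adenylyltransferase gene. The rrnB T1 and T2 transcription terminators in the backbone are standard in donor vectors, where they shield the recombination cassette from read-through transcription.

The payload is a synthetic sequence encoding the HA epitope tag, originally flanked by attB2r and attB3 sites and recombined into the donor vector by Gateway cloning. The automated annotation places an attR2-type site on one side of this region and an attB3 core overlapping an attL-type fragment on the other, which fits the hybrid sites expected in a multisite entry clone. The HA tag itself was not called as a feature. A short fragment annotated as CmR lies between the two sites, so the exact composition of the insert region cannot be confirmed from the table alone. The other small fragments (lacZα, lacI, GmR, Pc promoter, MCS) look like backbone remnants rather than functional elements, and no promoter driving the tag is recorded, as expected for a promoterless module.

The clone serves as the downstream element in combinatorial multisite Gateway assemblies. In an LR reaction it is joined to an entry clone carrying a gene of interest and to a destination vector, adding an HA tag to the C-terminus of the encoded protein for detection or immunoprecipitation.
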