Features (pLannotate 1.2.2; 13 found; start..end, strand, type, name):
     18..54      -  CDS            lacZα (fragment): LacZα fragment of β-galactosidase; lacZ fragment
    152..275     -  protein_bind   attR2: mutant version of attR; recombination site for the Gateway® LR reaction LR Clonase™
    311..494     +  CDS            CmR (fragment): chloramphenicol acetyltransferase; cat; confers resistance to chloramphenicol
    499..519     -  protein_bind   attB3: mutant version of attB; core recombination site for the Gateway® BP reaction BP Clonase™
    510..595     -  protein_bind   attL1 (fragment): mutant version of attL; recombination site for the Gateway® LR reaction LR Clonase™
    629..651     +  misc_feature   MCS (fragment): pUC18/19 multiple cloning site
    743..766     +  promoter       Pc promoter (fragment): intI1 (promoter lies within the coding sequence); class 1 integron promoter
    942..998     +  CDS            GmR (fragment): gentamycin acetyltransferase; aacC1; confers resistance to gentamycin
   1005..1796    +  CDS            SmR: aminoglycoside adenylyltransferase (Murphy, 1985); aadA; confers resistance to spectinomycin and streptomycin
   1889..2477    +  rep_origin     ori: high-copy-number ColE1/pMB1/pBR322/pUC origin of replication
   2660..2752    +  CDS            lacI (fragment): lac repressor; lacI; The lac repressor binds to the lac operator to inhibit transcription in E. coli. This inhibition can be relieved by adding lactose or isopropyl-β-D-thiogalactopyranoside (IPTG).
   2807..2834    -  terminator     rrnB T2 terminator: transcription terminator T2 from the E. coli rrnB gene
   2966..3009    +  terminator     rrnB T1 terminator: Escherichia coli rrnB; transcription terminator T1 from the E. coli rrnB gene
>Addgene plasmid #162911 | C234-E07: attB2r-HA-attB3 | addgene full sequence | sequence record 330520 | Addgene NGS Result
TTAACGCTAGCATGGATGTTTTCCCAGTCACGACGTTGTAAAACGACGGCCAGTCTTAAAATTCGAGCTC
GGTCCGATATCCTTAAGCTCGGGCCCTGCAGCTCTAGAGCTCGAATTCTACAGGTCACTAATACCATCTA
AGTAGTTGGTTCATAGTGACTGCATATGTTGTGTTTTACAGTATTATGTAGTCTGTTTTTTATGCAAAAT
CTAATTTAATATATTGATATTTATATCATTTTACGTTTCTCGTTCAACTTTCTTGTACAAAGTGGGCTAT
CCGTATGATGTTCCTGATTATGCTTAATAACACTGGATATACCACCGTTGATATATCCCAATGGCATCGT
AAAGAACATTTTGAGGCATTTCAGTCAGTTGCTCAATGTACCTATAACCAGACCGTTCAGCTGGATATTA
CGGCCTTTTTAAAGACCGTAAAGAAAAATAAGCACAAGTTTTATCCGGCCTTTATTCACATTCTTGCCCG
CCTGTAATCAACTTTATTATACAAAGTTGGCATTATAAAAAAGCATTGCTTATCAATTTGTTGCAACGAA
CAGGTCACTATCAGTCAAAATAAAATCATTATTTGGAGCTCCATGGTAGCGTTAACGCGGCCGCGATATC
GGTACCCGGGGATCCTCTAGACCAGCCAGGACAGAAATGCCTCGACTTCGCTGCTACCCAAGGTTGCCGG
GTGACGCACACCGTGGAAACGGATGAAGGCACGAACCCAGTGGACATAAGCCTGTTCGGTTCGTAAGCTG
TAATGCAAGTAGCGTATGCGCTCACGCAACTGGTCCAGAACCTTGACCGAACGCAGCGGTGGTAACGGCG
CAGTGGCGGTTTTCATGGCTTGTTATGACTGTTTTTTTGGGGTACAGTCTATGCCTCGGGCATCCAAGCA
GCAAGCGCGTTACGCCGTGGGTCGATGTTTGATGTTATGGAGCAGCAACGATGTTACGCAGCAGGGCAGT
CGCCCTAAAACAAAGTTAAACATTATGAGGGAAGCGGTGATCGCCGAAGTATCGACTCAACTATCAGAGG
TAGTTGGCGTCATCGAGCGCCATCTCGAACCGACGTTGCTGGCCGTACATTTGTACGGCTCCGCAGTGGA
TGGCGGCCTGAAGCCACACAGTGATATTGATTTGCTGGTTACGGTGACCGTAAGGCTTGATGAAACAACG
CGGCGAGCTTTGATCAACGACCTTTTGGAAACTTCGGCTTCCCCTGGAGAGAGCGAGATTCTCCGCGCTG
TAGAAGTCACCATTGTTGTGCACGACGACATCATTCCGTGGCGTTATCCAGCTAAGCGCGAACTGCAATT
TGGAGAATGGCAGCGCAATGACATTCTTGCAGGTATCTTCGAGCCAGCCACGATCGACATTGATCTGGCT
ATCTTGCTGACAAAAGCAAGAGAACATAGCGTTGCCTTGGTAGGTCCAGCGGCGGAGGAACTCTTTGATC
CGGTTCCTGAACAGGATCTATTTGAGGCGCTAAATGAAACCTTAACGCTATGGAACTCGCCGCCCGACTG
GGCTGGCGATGAGCGAAATGTAGTGCTTACGTTGTCCCGCATTTGGTACAGCGCAGTAACCGGCAAAATC
GCGCCGAAGGATGTCGCTGCCGACTGGGCAATGGAGCGCCTGCCGGCCCAGTATCAGCCCGTCATACTTG
AAGCTAGACAGGCTTATCTTGGACAAGAAGAAGATCGCTTGGCCTCGCGCGCAGATCAGTTGGAAGAATT
TGTCCACTACGTGAAAGGCGAGATCACCAAGGTAGTCGGCAAATAACCCTCGAGCCACCCATGACCAAAA
TCCCTTAACGTGAGTTACGCGTCGTTCCACTGAGCGTCAGACCCCGTAGAAAAGATCAAAGGATCTTCTT
GAGATCCTTTTTTTCTGCGCGTAATCTGCTGCTTGCAAACAAAAAAACCACCGCTACCAGCGGTGGTTTG
TTTGCCGGATCAAGAGCTACCAACTCTTTTTCCGAAGGTAACTGGCTTCAGCAGAGCGCAGATACCAAAT
ACTGTTCTTCTAGTGTAGCCGTAGTTAGGCCACCACTTCAAGAACTCTGTAGCACCGCCTACATACCTCG
CTCTGCTAATCCTGTTACCAGTGGCTGCTGCCAGTGGCGATAAGTCGTGTCTTACCGGGTTGGACTCAAG
ACGATAGTTACCGGATAAGGCGCAGCGGTCGGGCTGAACGGGGGGTTCGTGCACACAGCCCAGCTTGGAG
CGAACGACCTACACCGAACTGAGATACCTACAGCGTGAGCTATGAGAAAGCGCCACGCTTCCCGAAGGGA
GAAAGGCGGACAGGTATCCGGTAAGCGGCAGGGTCGGAACAGGAGAGCGCACGAGGGAGCTTCCAGGGGG
AAACGCCTGGTATCTTTATAGTCCTGTCGGGTTTCGCCACCTCTGACTTGAGCGTCGATTTTTGTGATGC
TCGTCAGGGGGGCGGAGCCTATGGAAAAACGCCAGCAACGCGGCCTTTTTACGGTTCCTGGCCTTTTGCT
GGCCTTTTGCTCACATGTTCTTTCCTGCGTTATCCCCTGATTCTGTGGATAACCGTATTACCGCCTTTGA
GTGAGCTGATACCGCTCGCCGCAGCCGAACGACCGAGCGCAGCGAGTCAGTGAGCGAGGAAGCGGAAGAG
CGCCCAATACGCAAACCGCCTCTCCCCGCGCGTTGGCCGATTCATTAATGCAGCTGGCACGACAGGTTTC
CCGACTGGAAAGCGGGCAGTGAGCGCAACGCAATTAATACGCGTACCGCTAGCCAGGAAGAGTTTGTAGA
AACGCAAAAAGGCCATCCGTCAGGATGGCCTTCTGCTTAGTTTGATGCCTGGCAGTTTATGGCGGGCGTC
CTGCCCGCCACCCTCCGGGCCGTTGCTTCACAACGTTCAAATCCGCTCCCGGCGGATTTGTCCTACTCAG
GAGAGCGTTCACCGACAAACAACAGATAAAACGAAAGGCCCAGTCTTCCGACTGAGCCTTTCGTTTTATT
TGATGCCTGGCAGTTCCCTACTCTCGCG
